Addgene plasmid #175223: pCfB8728
Purpose: Xenopus oocyte expression vector containing YOL060C. Contains T7 RNA polymerase binding site, and adds polyA tail to YOL060C. Used for generation of mRNA, for injection into xenopus laevis oocytes.
Depositing lab: Irina Borodina. Depositing organization: Danmarks Tekniske Universitet. Publication: Deorphanizing solute carriers in Saccharomyces cerevisiae for secondary uptake of xenobiotic compounds. Moller-Hansen I, Saez-Saez J, van der Hoek SA, Dyekjaer JD, Christensen HB, Wright Muelas M, O'Hagan S, Kell DB, Borodina I. Front Microbiol. 2024 Apr 12;15:1376653. doi: 10.3389/fmicb.2024.1376653. PubMed 38680917.
Backbone
  Vector backbone: pNB1u/pLIFE016
  Backbone size w/o insert (bp): 3099
  Vector type: mRNA expression, injection into xenopus oocytes
Growth in bacteria
  Bacterial resistance: Ampicillin, 100 μg/mL
  Growth temperature: 37°C
  Growth strain: DH5alpha
  Copy number: High Copy
Gene/Insert
  Gene/Insert name: YOL060C
  Species: S. cerevisiae (budding yeast)
  Promoter: T7
  Tag / fusion protein: PolyA (C terminal on insert)
  Cloning method: Restriction Enzyme; 5′ cloning site Nt.BbvCI (not destroyed); 3′ cloning site USER cloning (unknown if destroyed)
  Sequencing primers: 5′ AAGGCGATTAAGTTGGGT; 3′ GTGTTCTTGAGGCTGGTTTA
Terms and licenses: Academic/Nonprofit Terms; Industry Terms: Not Available to Industry
Depositor comments: Generated by USER cloning
How to cite: pCfB8728 was a gift from Irina Borodina (Addgene plasmid # 175223 ; http://n2t.net/addgene:175223 ; RRID:Addgene_175223)
