[The description below was written by a language model from this plasmid's Addgene catalogue record.]
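Description:
pCfB8728 is a Xenopus oocyte expression vector built on the pNB1u/pLIFE016 backbone (about 3.1 kb without insert). It serves as an in vitro transcription template rather than being expressed directly in cells. It is maintained in E. coli as a high-copy plasmid under ampicillin selection. The record does not name the origin of replication and no feature table is provided, so details of the backbone beyond the catalogue fields are not documented here.

The insert is the Saccharomyces cerevisiae open reading frame YOL060C, introduced by USER cloning, a ligation-independent method in which uracil excision creates long complementary overhangs. The Nt.BbvCI nicking site listed as the 5′ cloning site fits this type of cassette. A T7 promoter lies upstream of the gene, giving T7 RNA polymerase a binding site for run-off synthesis of sense RNA. The vector also supplies a poly(A) tract downstream of the coding sequence. The catalogue lists this tract under "C-terminal tag", but it is a transcript feature that promotes stability and translation of the injected RNA, not a peptide fusion. No epitope tag or reporter is recorded.

The stated use is generation of YOL060C mRNA for injection into Xenopus laevis oocytes, a common heterologous system for expressing membrane proteins and measuring their transport activity. The associated study concerns deorphanizing yeast solute carriers for uptake of xenobiotic compounds, which suggests the construct belongs to a set testing candidate yeast transporters in oocytes. The record does not state a specific function or substrate for YOL060C.
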