>Addgene plasmid #175223 | pCfB8728 | depositor partial sequence | sequence record 339735 | YOL060C
ATGTCGTTTTTGCCACTAAGGTCTAGGTCACGATCAGGCGCTCCTCATTGGGTATACATCATCTTATATC
ACATCTTTACGATACCGAAGATATATTCACTGCCGTTGTTATCCGGATCACACGTACTCAATTCTAGGGA
TGTTGCCGATTCCGGCCATAGCGTAGGTGATGAGGCAAGCGTTACCACGTACTATATTATCTCTATCATC
CTAGTGCTGCTGGGTGGTGTATTTGCAGGATTGACGCTGGGGTTGATGGGTCAAGATGAAGTCTACCTGA
AGGTAATCAGCACTTCAGGCTCGAATTCTGAAAAGAAACTGGCCAAGCGGGTGCTTGACCTAATATCTAG
GGGGAAGCATTGGGTTCTAGTCACACTGCTGCTTTCTAATGTTATAACCAACGAAACATTGCCTATTGTT
TTGGACAGGTGTCTTGGGGGTGGTTGGCAGGCTGTAGTGTCGTCAACTATTCTAATTGTGATCTTCGGTG
AAATTATTCCGCAGAGTGTCTGTGTTAAATACGGGCTGCAAGTTGGGGCATTCTTCTGCCCCTTTGTTCT
TGTACTGATGTATCTGATGTACCCAGTCGCATATCCGATCGCGACTCTCCTGGACTATATGCTGGGTGAA
GATCATGGTACGATGTACAAAAAATCCGGCTTAAAGACTTTGGTCACCTTGCATAGGACCATGGGGGTGG
AACGGTTGACTAAAGACGAAGTTACAATCATCTCTGCTGTTTTGGATCTAAAGGCAAAGAGGGTTGAGGA
AATCATGACTCCGATTGAAAACGTGTTCACAATGAGTGCCGATACCATCCTAGACGATAAAACTGTCGAA
AAAATCTTCAACTCAGGGTTTTCTAGAATCCCGATTTTTTTGCCCAATGAACCAAACAACTTCATCGGCA
TGTTACTTGTCAGGGTGCTTATCTCCTACGATCCTGATGACTGCCTCCCAATCTCCCACTTCCCCCTAGC
CACGTTGCCAGAAACTTCCCCGAACACATCTTGTTTGAATATTCTGAATTACTTCCAGGAGGGGAAAGCT
CACATGTGCGTCGTTAGTAAAGAGCCGGGCTCCTCGCATGGCGCTATTGGTGTTTTAACTTTGGAGGATG
TCATTGAAGAATTGATCGGTGAAGAAATCGTGGACGAGTCTGATGTCTTTGTGGACATGCATCAGCATAT
TATGAGACAACAACCGGGGCCCTTGAGCAAAAGGCACATTACTTCCTATTTGCATCATTTGTACACTAGC
TCTCACAAGGAGCACAAAGCTGCTGACCAAGCTGATGAATCGTCTCCACTCTTGTCTCCATCCAATTCTA
ATCACCCATCCGAGCACCCACAGCAAGATTTGAATAATAAGTCTTGGAAGCAGAAGTCAAATGATGGTTA
CGACAGGTCCAACGCTGTATTGTCTCCAACTCCACAAGTGACGGAACATGGCACCATCATACCTTCAAAT
CTAGCGTCCAACCCGTTGAACGTAAATAAATCTTTTGTTACCATTAAAAAGCCTGCCAATGTTCCGAAAA
TCATTACTACACACACTCCTCATTCTAGCAAAGAGCCTTCTCCAGCACCACACTCAAATGATAAATCACT
CTCCGCCGAAGAACAACAACTATTAAGTGATCATGCAGAGCTATCTCGCCAAGCTGTTCTCCATACTCAA
CGGTCGGGTCAACCAACTCAAGTTACTACCTCGACTAAAACCACGAGAAATAGCCCTGATAGTATATCAA
TTCCAAATTCTGGCGCGAATCACGGCAACGAAAATCAAAACGTTACAATCTCAACCTCTTACCAAAATAC
GAAGAATGGTATTGTGGAATCTGTCATCACAGTCAAAGGTGTTCCAAAAACCATCATTGGCCCCGCAAAA
GATTGGGACGAATCCAAAAGTGAATATGGAAACGAGAATATCAATCAAGAGAATTCTAATCGAAGTGACG
ATAGAGAAAGTTCAAGTTCAAATGCAAGTTTATTTTCCAGTATTAAGAATAAATTTAAGAACGAAAACGC
TAACAACAATGATCGTTCTAATTTCACCGACTCTTTGTCAAGAACTTCCAATTATGATGCCAACGGCTCC
TCGTCGACCATAAAAAGATGA
